Addgene plasmid #69659: MP-L
Purpose: Untargetted Bacterial Mutagenesis
Depositing lab: David Liu. Depositing organization: Harvard University. Publication: Development of potent in vivo mutagenesis plasmids with broad mutational spectra. Badran AH, Liu DR. Nat Commun. 2015 Oct 7;6:8425. doi: 10.1038/ncomms9425. PubMed 26443021.
Backbone
  Vector backbone: CloDF13
  Backbone manufacturer: David Liu Lab
  Backbone size w/o insert (bp): 2992
  Vector type: Bacterial Expression
Growth in bacteria
  Bacterial resistance: Chloramphenicol, 25 μg/mL
  Growth temperature: 37°C
  Growth strain: NEB Turbo
  Copy number: High Copy
Gene/Insert
  Gene/Insert name: polB
  Promoter: E. coli PBAD
  Cloning method: Ligation Independent Cloning
  Sequencing primers: 5′ pBAD-F; 3′ CAT-F
Terms and licenses: Academic/Nonprofit Terms; Industry Terms: Not Available to Industry
Depositor comments: The authors strongly recommend that all MP-carrying strains be maintained in rich media supplemented by 25 mM glucose. The expression of the MP-borne mutators is regulated by the E. coli arabinose pBAD promoter, which is efficiently repressed at high concentrations of glucose. Please consult Badran and Liu, Nature Communications (2015) for more detailed strain maintenance protocols.
How to cite: MP-L was a gift from David Liu (Addgene plasmid # 69659 ; http://n2t.net/addgene:69659 ; RRID:Addgene_69659)
