[The description below was written by a language model from this plasmid's Addgene catalogue record and pLannotate feature annotations shown in this document.]
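Description:
MP-L is a bacterial expression plasmid of about 5.4 kb, one of a series of "mutagenesis plasmids" designed to raise the mutation rate of E. coli in an untargeted, inducible way. It is built on a CloDF13 (CDF) backbone. This origin is compatible with other common origins, so MP-L can be kept in cells that already carry other plasmids, such as those encoding a gene or selection system under evolution. The record lists it as high copy. Selection is by chloramphenicol, through a chloramphenicol acetyltransferase gene driven by its own cat promoter.

The payload is polB (also known as dinA), which encodes E. coli K-12 DNA polymerase II, an enzyme thought to take part in DNA repair and/or mutagenesis and whose processivity is enhanced by the beta sliding clamp. The record does not state whether the cloned copy is wild type or a variant. The gene sits downstream of the arabinose-inducible araBAD (PBAD) promoter, and the regulator araC is encoded divergently on the same plasmid, so the regulator is supplied by the plasmid itself. A tonB bidirectional terminator follows polB and separates it from the oppositely oriented resistance cassette, while an rrnB T1 terminator lies between the origin and araC.

Arabinose induces expression of the candidate mutator, and glucose efficiently represses the promoter. The depositors stress keeping strains in the repressed state so that mutations do not accumulate in the host or plasmid before an experiment. The plasmid is typically used for in vivo random mutagenesis and directed or continuous evolution in bacteria, and for comparing the effect of polB expression with that of other mutator genes in the same plasmid family.
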