Features (pLannotate 1.2.2; 8 found; start..end, strand, type, name):
     39..777     -  rep_origin     CloDF13 ori: Plasmids containing the CloDF13 (CDF) origin of replication can be propagated in E. coli cells that contain additional plasmids with compatible origins.
    867..912     +  terminator     rrnB T1 terminator: transcription terminator T1 from the E. coli rrnB gene
    927..1805    -  CDS            araC: L-arabinose regulatory protein; araC
   1951..2116    +  promoter       araBAD promoter: araBAD; promoter of the L-arabinose operon of E. coli; the araC regulatory gene is transcribed in the opposite direction (Guzman et al., 1995)
   2166..4514    +  CDS            polB: DPO2_ECOLI - Also known as dinA. Experimental evidence at protein level: Swiss-Prot protein existence level 1. Thought to be involved in DNA repair and/or mutagenesis. Its processivity is enhanced by the beta sliding clamp (dnaN) and clamp loader (PubMed:1999435, PubMed:1534562). From Escherichia coli (strain K12).
   4544..4575    +  terminator     tonB terminator: bidirectional E. coli tonB-P14 transcription terminator
   4591..5250    -  CDS            CmR: chloramphenicol acetyltransferase; cat; confers resistance to chloramphenicol
   5251..5348    -  promoter       cat promoter: promoter of the E. coli cat gene encoding chloramphenicol acetyltransferase
>Addgene plasmid #69659 | MP-L | depositor full sequence | sequence record 123399 | Full Sequence
CACTCGGTCGCTACGCTCCGGGCGTGAGACTGCGGCGGGCGCTGCGGACACATACAAAGTTACCCACAGA
TTCCGTGGATAAGCAGGGGACTAACATGTGAGGCAAAACAGCAGGGCCGCGCCGGTGGCGTTTTTCCATA
GGCTCCGCCCTCCTGCCAGAGTTCACATAAACAGACGCTTTTCCGGTGCATCTGTGGGAGCCGTGAGGCT
CAACCATGAATCTGACAGTACGGGCGAAACCCGACAGGACTTAAAGATCCCCACCGTTTCCGGCGGGTCG
CTCCCTCTTGCGCTCTCCTGTTCCGACCCTGCCGTTTACCGGATACCTGTTCCGCCTTTCTCCCTTACGG
GAAGTGTGGCGCTTTCTCATAGCTCACACACTGGTATCTCGGCTCGGTGTAGGTCGTTCGCTCCAAGCTG
GGCTGTAAGCAAGAACTCCCCGTTCAGCCCGACTGCTGCGCCTTATCCGGTAACTGTTCACTTGAGTCCA
ACCCGGAAAAGCACGGTAAAACGCCACTGGCAGCAGCCATTGGTAACTGGGAGTTCGCAGAGGATTTGTT
TAGCTAAACACGCGGTTGCTCTTGAAGTGTGCGCCAAAGTCCGGCTACACTGGAAGGACAGATTTGGTTG
CTGTGCTCTGCGAAAGCCAGTTACCACGGTTAAGCAGTTCCCCAACTGACTTAACCTTCGATCAAACCAC
CTCCCCAGGTGGTTTTTTCGTTTACAGGGCAAAAGATTACGCGCAGAAAAAAAGGATCTCAAGAAGATCC
TTTGATCTTTTCTACTGAACCGCTCTAGATTTCAGTGCAATTTATCTCTTCAAATGTAGCACCTGAAGTC
AGCCCAGGAGGAAGAGGACATCCGGTCAAATAAAACGAAAGGCTCAGTCGAAAGACTGGGCCTTTCGTTT
TAGACTTAGGGACCCTTTATGACAACTTGACGGCTACATCATTCACTTTTTCTTCACAACCGGCACGGAA
CTCGCTCGGGCTGGCCCCGGTGCATTTTTTAAATACCCGCGAGAAATAGAGTTGATCGTCAAAACCAACA
TTGCGACCGACGGTGGCGATAGGCATCCGGGTGGTGCTCAAAAGCAGCTTCGCCTGGCTGATACGTTGGT
CCTCGCGCCAGCTTAAGACGCTAATCCCTAACTGCTGGCGGAAAAGATGTGACAGACGCGACGGCGACAA
GCAAACATGCTGTGCGACGCTGGCGATATCAAAATTGCTGTCTGCCAGGTGATCGCTGATGTACTGACAA
GCCTCGCGTACCCGATTATCCATCGGTGGATGGAGCGACTCGTTAATCGCTTCCATGCGCCGCAGTAACA
ATTGCTCAAGCAGATTTATCGCCAGCAGCTCCGAATAGCGCCCTTCCCCTTGCCCGGCGTTAATGATTTG
CCCAAACAGGTCGCTGAAATGCGGCTGGTGCGCTTCATCCGGGCGAAAGAACCCCGTATTGGCAAATATT
GACGGCCAGTTAAGCCATTCATGCCAGTAGGCGCGCGGACGAAAGTAAACCCACTGGTGATACCATTCGC
GAGCCTCCGGATGACGACCGTAGTGATGAATCTCTCCTGGCGGGAACAGCAAAATATCACCCGGTCGGCA
AACAAATTCTCGTCCCTGATTTTTCACCACCCCCTGACCGCGAATGGTGAGATTGAGAATATAACCTTTC
ATTCCCAGCGGTCGGTCGATAAAAAAATCGAGATAACCGTTGGCCTCAATCGGCGTTAAACCCGCCACCA
GATGGGCATTAAACGAGTATCCCGGCAGCAGGGGATCATTTTGCGCTTCAGCCATACTTTTCATACTCCC
ACCATTCAGAGAAGAAACCAATTGTCCATATTGCATCAGACATTGCCGTCACTGCGTCTTTTACTGGCTC
TTCTCGCTAACCCAACCGGTAACCCCGCTTATTAAAAGCATTCTGTAACAAAGCGGGACCAAAGCCATGA
CAAAAACGCGTAACAAAAGTGTCTATAATCACGGCAGAAAAGTCCACATTGATTATTTGCACGGCGTCAC
ACTTTGCTATGCCATAGCATTTTTATCCATAAGATTAGCGGATCCTACCTGACGCTTTTTATCGCAACTC
TCTACTGTTTCTCCATACCCGTTTTTTTGGACGCGTACAACTCAAGTCTGACATAAATGACCGCTATGGC
GCAGGCAGGTTTTATCTTAACCCGACACTGGCGGGACACCCCGCAAGGGACAGAAGTCTCCTTCTGGCTG
GCGACGGACAACGGGCCGTTGCAGGTTACGCTTGCACCGCAAGAGTCCGTGGCGTTTATTCCCGCCGATC
AGGTTCCCCGCGCTCAGCATATTTTGCAGGGTGAACAAGGCGTTCGCCTGACACCGCTGGCGTTAAAGGA
TTTTCACCGCCAGCCGGTGTATGGCCTTTACTGTCGCGCCCATCGCCAATTGATGAATTACGAAAAGCGC
CTGCGTGAAGGTGGCGTTACCGTCTACGAGGCCGATGTGCGCCCGCCAGAACGCTATCTGATGGAGCGGT
TTATCACCTCACCGGTGTGGGTCGAGGGTGATATGCACAATGGCGCTATCGTTAATGCCCGTCTGAAACC
GCATCCCGACTATCGTCCGCCGCTCAAGTGGGTTTCTATTGATATTGAAACCACCCGCCACGGTGAGCTG
TACTGCATCGGCCTGGAAGGCTGCGGGCAGCGCATCGTTTATATGCTGGGGCCAGAGAATGGCGACGCCT
CCGCGCTCGATTTTGAACTGGAATACGTCGCCAGCCGCCCGCAGCTACTGGAAAAACTCAACGCCTGGTT
TGCCAACTACGATCCTGATGTGATCATCGGTTGGAACGTGGTGCAGTTCGATCTGCGAATGCTGCAAAAA
CATGCCGAGCGTTACCGTATTCCGCTGCGGCTGGGGCGCGATAACAGTGAGCTGGAGTGGCGCGAGCACG
GCTTTAAAAACGGCGTCTTTTTTGCCCAGGCTAAAGGTCGGCTAATTATCGACGGTATCGAGGCGCTGAA
ATCCGCGTTCTGGAATTTCTCTTCATTCTCGCTGGAAACCGTCGCTCAGGAGTTATTAGGCGAAGGAAAA
TCTATCGATAACCCGTGGGATCGAATGGACGAAATTGACCGCCGTTTCGCCGAAGATAAACCTGCGCTGG
CGACTTATAACCTGAAAGATTGCGAGCTGGTGACGCAGATTTTCCATAAAACTGAAATCATGCCATTTTT
ACTCGAACGAGCGACGGTGAACGGCCTGCCGGTAGACCGCCACGGGGGATCGGTGGCGGCGTTTGGTCAT
CTCTATTTTCCTCGTATGCACCGCGCTGGTTATGTCGCGCCTAATCTCGGCGAAGTGCCGCCACACGCCA
GCCCTGGCGGCTACGTGATGGATTCACGGCCAGGGCTTTATGATTCGGTACTGGTGCTGGACTATAAAAG
CCTGTACCCGTCGATCATCCGCACCTTTCTGATTGATCCCGTCGGGCTGGTGGAAGGCATGGCGCAGCCT
GATCCAGAGCACAGTACCGAAGGTTTTCTCGATGCCTGGTTCTCGCGAGAAAAACATTGCCTGCCGGAGA
TTGTGACTAACATCTGGCACGGGCGCGATGAAGCCAAACGCCAGGGTAACAAACCGCTGTCGCAGGCGCT
GAAAATCATCATGAATGCCTTTTATGGCGTGCTCGGCACCACCGCCTGCCGCTTCTTCGATCCGCGGCTG
GCATCGTCGATCACCATGCGTGGTCATCAGATCATGCGGCAAACCAAAGCGTTGATTGAAGCACAGGGCT
ACGACGTTATCTACGGCGATACCGACTCAACGTTTGTCTGGCTGAAAGGCGCACATTCGGAAGAAGAAGC
GGCGAAAATCGGTCGTGCACTGGTGCAGCACGTTAACGCCTGGTGGGCGGAAACGCTGCAAAAACAACGG
CTGACCAGCGCATTAGAACTGGAGTATGAAACCCATTTCTGCCGTTTTCTGATGCCAACCATTCGCGGAG
CCGATACCGGCAGTAAAAAGCGTTATGCCGGACTGATTCAGGAGGGCGACAAGCAGCGGATGGTGTTTAA
AGGGCTGGAAACCGTGCGCACCGACTGGACGCCGCTGGCCCAGCAGTTTCAGCAGGAGCTATACCTGCGC
ATCTTCCGCAACGAGCCATATCAGGAATATGTACGCGAAACCATCGACAAACTGATGGCGGGTGAACTGG
ATGCGCGACTGGTTTACCGTAAACGCCTTCGCCGTCCGCTGAGCGAGTATCAGCGTAATGTGCCGCCTCA
TGTACGCGCCGCTCGCCTTGCCGATGAAGAAAACCAAAAGCGTGGTCGCCCCTTGCAATATCAGAATCGC
GGCACCATTAAGTACGTATGGACCACCAACGGCCCGGAGCCGCTGGACTACCAACGTTCACCACTGGATT
ACGAACACTATCTGACCCGCCAGCTACAACCCGTGGCGGAGGGAATACTCCCTTTTATTGAGGATAATTT
TGCTACACTTATGACCGGGCAACTTGGGCTATTTTAAACTTAATTAACGGCACTCCTCAGCCAAGTCAAA
AGCCTCCGACCGGAGGCTTTTGACTACATGCCCATGGCGTTTACGCCCCGCCCTGCCACTCATCGCAGTA
CTGTTGTAATTCATTAAGCATTCTGCCGACATGGAAGCCATCACAAACGGCATGATGAACCTGAATCGCC
AGCGGCATCAGCACCTTGTCGCCTTGCGTATAATATTTGCCCATAGTGAAAACGGGGGCGAAGAAGTTGT
CCATATTGGCCACGTTTAAATCAAAACTGGTGAAACTCACCCAGGGATTGGCTGAGACGAAAAACATATT
CTCAATAAACCCTTTAGGGAAATAGGCCAGGTTTTCACCGTAACACGCCACATCTTGCGAATATATGTGT
AGAAACTGCCGGAAATCGTCGTGGTATTCACTCCAGAGCGATGAAAACGTTTCAGTTTGCTCATGGAAAA
CGGTGTAACAAGGGTGAACACTATCCCATATCACCAGCTCACCGTCTTTCATTGCCATACGGAACTCCGG
ATGAGCATTCATCAGGCGGGCAAGAATGTGAATAAAGGCCGGATAAAACTTGTGCTTATTTTTCTTTACG
GTCTTTAAAAAGGCCGTAATATCCAGCTGAACGGTCTGGTTATAGGTACATTGAGTAACTGACTGAAATG
CCTCAAAATGTTCTTTACGATGCCATTGGGATATATCAACGGTGGTATATCCAGTGATTTTTTTCTCCAT
TTTAGCTTCCTTAGCTCCTGAAAATCTCGATAACTCAAAAAATACGCCCGGTAGTGATCTTATTTCATTA
TGGTGAAAGTTGGAACCTCTTACGTGCCAAGCCAAATAGGCCGT
