>Addgene plasmid #69659 | MP-L | addgene partial sequence | sequence record 124571 | pBAD-F 5'-ATGCCATAGCATTTTTATCC-3'
TCGCAACTCTCTACTGTTTCTCCATACCCGTTTTTTTGGACGCGTACAACTCAAGTCTGACATAAATGAC
CGCTATGGCGCAGGCAGGTTTTATCTTAACCCGACACTGGCGGGACACCCCGCAAGGGACAGAAGTCTCC
TTCTGGCTGGCGACGGACAACGGGCCGTTGCAGGTTACGCTTGCACCGCAAGAGTCCGTGGCGTTTATTC
CCGCCGATCAGGTTCCCCGCGCTCAGCATATTTTGCAGGGTGAACAAGGCGTTCGCCTGACACCGCTGGC
GTTAAAGGATTTTCACCGCCAGCCGGTGTATGGCCTTTACTGTCGCGCCCATCGCCAATTGATGAATTAC
GAAAAGCGCCTGCGTGAAGGTGGCGTTACCGTCTACGAGGCCGATGTGCGCCCGCCAGAACGCTATCTGA
TGGAGCGGTTTATCACCTCACCGGTGTGGGTCGAGGGTGATATGCACAATGGCGCTATCGTTAATGCCCG
TCTGAAA
