>Addgene plasmid #69659 | MP-L | addgene partial sequence | sequence record 124616 | CAT-F 5'-GTTTGTGATGGCTTCCATGTC-3'
GACTTGGCTGAGGAGTGCCGTTAATTAAGTTTAAAATAGCCCAAGTTGCCCGGTCATAAGTGTAGCAAAA
TTATCCTCAATAAAAGGGAGTATTCCCTCCGCCACGGGTTGTAGCTGGCGGGTCAGATAGTGTTCGTAAT
CCAGTGGTGAACGTTGGTAGTCCAGCGGCTCCGGGCCGTTGGTGGTCCATACGTACTTAATGGTGCCGCG
ATTCTGATATTGCAAGGGGCGACCACGCTTTTGGTTTTCTTCATCGGCAAGGCGAGCGGCGCGTACATGA
GGCGGCACATTACGCTGATACTCGCTCAGCGGACGGCGAAGGCGTTTACGGTAAACCAG
